>Addgene plasmid #101866 | pKAM-E-Flag-GFP | depositor full sequence | sequence record 192974 | pKAM-E-Flag-GFP sequence 11218 bps
TGGAAGGGCTAATTCACTCCCAAAGAAGACAAGATATCCTTGATCTGTGGATCTACCACACACAAGGCTA
CTTCCCTGATTAGCAGAACTACACACCAGGGCCAGGGGTCAGATATCCACTGACCTTTGGATGGTGCTAC
AAGCTAGTACCAGTTGAGCCAGATAAGGTAGAAGAGGCCAATAAAGGAGAGAACACCAGCTTGTTACACC
CTGTGAGCCTGCATGGGATGGATGACCCGGAGAGAGAAGTGTTAGAGTGGAGGTTTGACAGCCGCCTAGC
ATTTCATCACGTGGCCCGAGAGCTGCATCCGGAGTACTTCAAGAACTGCTGATATCGAGCTTGCTACAAG
GGACTTTCCGCTGGGGACTTTCCAGGGAGGCGTGGCCTGGGCGGGACTGGGGAGTGGCGAGCCCTCAGAT
CCTGCATATAAGCAGCTGCTTTTTGCCTGTACTGGGTCTCTCTGGTTAGACCAGATCTGAGCCTGGGAGC
TCTCTGGCTAACTAGGGAACCCACTGCTTAAGCCTCAATAAAGCTTGCCTTGAGTGCTTCAAGTAGTGTG
TGCCCGTCTGTTGTGTGACTCTGGTAACTAGAGATCCCTCAGACCCTTTTAGTCAGTGTGGAAAATCTCT
AGCAGTGGCGCCCGAACAGGGACTTGAAAGCGAAAGGGAAACCAGAGGAGCTCTCTCGACGCAGGACTCG
GCTTGCTGAAGCGCGCACGGCAAGAGGCGAGGGGCGGCGACTGGTGAGTACGCCAAAAATTTTGACTAGC
GGAGGCTAGAAGGAGAGAGATGGGTGCGAGAGCGTCAGTATTAAGCGGGGGAGAATTAGATCGCGATGGG
AAAAAATTCGGTTAAGGCCAGGGGGAAAGAAAAAATATAAATTAAAACATATAGTATGGGCAAGCAGGGA
GCTAGAACGATTCGCAGTTAATCCTGGCCTGTTAGAAACATCAGAAGGCTGTAGACAAATACTGGGACAG
CTACAACCATCCCTTCAGACAGGATCAGAAGAACTTAGATCATTATATAATACAGTAGCAACCCTCTATT
GTGTGCATCAAAGGATAGAGATAAAAGACACCAAGGAAGCTTTAGACAAGATAGAGGAAGAGCAAAACAA
AAGTAAGACCACCGCACAGCAAGCGGCCGGCCGCTGATCTTCAGACCTGGAGGAGGAGATATGAGGGACA
ATTGGAGAAGTGAATTATATAAATATAAAGTAGTAAAAATTGAACCATTAGGAGTAGCACCCACCAAGGC
AAAGAGAAGAGTGGTGCAGAGAGAAAAAAGAGCAGTGGGAATAGGAGCTTTGTTCCTTGGGTTCTTGGGA
GCAGCAGGAAGCACTATGGGCGCAGCGTCAATGACGCTGACGGTACAGGCCAGACAATTATTGTCTGGTA
TAGTGCAGCAGCAGAACAATTTGCTGAGGGCTATTGAGGCGCAACAGCATCTGTTGCAACTCACAGTCTG
GGGCATCAAGCAGCTCCAGGCAAGAATCCTGGCTGTGGAAAGATACCTAAAGGATCAACAGCTCCTGGGG
ATTTGGGGTTGCTCTGGAAAACTCATTTGCACCACTGCTGTGCCTTGGAATGCTAGTTGGAGTAATAAAT
CTCTGGAACAGATTTGGAATCACACGACCTGGATGGAGTGGGACAGAGAAATTAACAATTACACAAGCTT
AATACACTCCTTAATTGAAGAATCGCAAAACCAGCAAGAAAAGAATGAACAAGAATTATTGGAATTAGAT
AAATGGGCAAGTTTGTGGAATTGGTTTAACATAACAAATTGGCTGTGGTATATAAAATTATTCATAATGA
TAGTAGGAGGCTTGGTAGGTTTAAGAATAGTTTTTGCTGTACTTTCTATAGTGAATAGAGTTAGGCAGGG
ATATTCACCATTATCGTTTCAGACCCACCTCCCAACCCCGAGGGGACCCGACAGGCCCGAAGGAATAGAA
GAAGAAGGTGGAGAGAGAGACAGAGACAGATCCATTCGATTAGTGAACGGATCTCGACGGTATCGCCTTT
AAAAGAAAAGGGGGGATTGGGGGGTACAGTGCAGGGGAAAGAATAGTAGACATAATAGCAACAGACATAC
AAACTAAAGAACTACAAAAACAAATTACAAAAATTCAAAATTTTCGGGTTTATTACAGGGACAGCAGAGA
TCCAGTTTATCGATGAGGCCCTTTCGTCTTCACTCGAGGTGCCCGTCAGTGGGCAGAGCGCACATCGCCC
ACAGTCCCCGAGAAGTTGGGGGGAGGGGTCGGCAATTGAACCGGTGCCTAGAGAAGGTGGCGCGGGGTAA
ACTGGGAAAGTGATGTCGTGTACTGGCTCCGCCTTTTTCCCGAGGGTGGGGGAGAACCGTATATAAGTGC
AGTAGTCGCCGTGAACGTTCTTTTTCGCAACGGGTTTGCCGCCAGAACACAGGTAAGTGCCGTGTGTGGT
TCCCGCGGGCCTGGCCTCTTTACGGGTTATGGCCCTTGCGTGCCTTGAATTACTTCCACCTGGCTGCAGT
ACGTGATTCTTGATCCCGAGCTTCGGGTTGGAAGTGGGTGGGAGAGTTCGAGGCCTTGCGCTTAAGGAGC
CCCTTCGCCTCGTGCTTGAGTTGAGGCCTGGCCTGGGCGCTGGGGCCGCCGCGTGCGAATCTGGTGGCAC
CTTCGCGCCTGTCTCGCTGCTTTCGATAAGTCTCTAGCCATTTAAAATTTTTGATGACCTGCTGCGACGC
TTTTTTTCTGGCAAGATAGTCTTGTAAATGCGGGCCAAGATCTGCACACTGGTATTTCGGTTTTTGGGGC
CGCGGGCGGCGACGGGGCCCGTGCGTCCCAGCGCACATGTTCGGCGAGGCGGGGCCTGCGAGCGCGGCCA
CCGAGAATCGGACGGGGGTAGTCTCAAGCTGGCCGGCCTGCTCTGGTGCCTGGCCTCGCGCCGCCGTGTA
TCGCCCCGCCCTGGGCGGCAAGGCTGGCCCGGTCGGCACCAGTTGCGTGAGCGGAAAGATGGCCGCTTCC
CGGCCCTGCTGCAGGGAGCTCAAAATGGAGGACGCGGCGCTCGGGAGAGCGGGCGGGTGAGTCACCCACA
CAAAGGAAAAGGGCCTTTCCGTCCTCAGCCGTCGCTTCATGTGACTCCACGGAGTACCGGGCGCCGTCCA
GGCACCTCGATTAGTTCTCGAGCTTTTGGAGTACGTCGTCTTTAGGTTGGGGGGAGGGGTTTTATGCGAT
GGAGTTTCCCCACACTGAGTGGGTGGAGACTGAAGTTAGGCCAGCTTGGCACTTGATGTAATTCTCCTTG
GAATTTGCCCTTTTTGAGTTTGGATCTTGGTTCATTCTCAAGCCTCAGACAGTGGTTCAAAGTTTTTTTC
TTCCATTTCAGGTGTCGTGAGGATCCCAGCATGAGATCCAAAAAGAGTGAAGAGGACCCGCACGAACCCA
TGGCGCCTGACATCCACGAAGAACGGCAGCACCGCTGTGAGGACTGTGACCAGCTCTTTGAATCCAAGGC
AGAGCTAGCCGATCACCAGAAGTTCCCATGCAGCACACCTCACTCGGCCTTCTCCATGGTGGAGGAGGAC
TTGCAACAAAACCTGGAGAGTGAGAGCGATCTCCGAGAGATCCATGGCAACCAGGACTGTAAGGAATGTG
ACCGAGTTTTCCCCGATCTGCAAAGCTTGGAGAAGCACATGCTGTCACATACTGAGGAGAGGGAATACAA
GTGTGATCAGTGTCCCAAGGCATTTAACTGGAAGTCCAATTTAATTCGCCACCAGATGTCACATGACAGT
GGAAAGCACTATGAGTGTGAAAACTGTGCCAAGGTTTTCACGGACCCTAGCAACCTTCAGCGACACATTC
GATCTCAGCATGTTGGTGCCCGGGCTCATGCTTGCCCCGAGTGTGGTAAAACATTTGCCACTTCGTCAGG
CCTCAAACAGCACAAGCACATCCACAGCAGTGTGAAGCCCTTTATCTGTGAGGTCTGCCATAAATCCTAT
ACTCAGTTTTCAAACCTTTGTCGTCATAAGCGCATGCATGCTGATTGCAGAACCCAAATCAAGTGCAAAG
ACTGTGGACAAATGTTCAGCACTACGTCTTCCTTAAATAAACACAGGAGGTTTTGTGAGGGCAAGAACCA
TTTTGCGGCAGGTGGATTTTTTGGCCAAGGCATTTCACTTCCTGGAACCCCAGCTATGGATAAAACGTCC
ATGGTTAATATGAGTCATGCCAACCCGGGCCTGGCTGACTATTTTGGCACCAATAGGCATCCTGCTGGTC
TTACCTTTCCAACAGCTCCTGGATTTTCCTTTAGCTTTCCTGGTCTGTTTCCTTCGGGCTTATACCACAG
GCCTCCTTTGATACCCGCTAGTCCTCCTGTTAAAGGATTATCAAGTACCGAACAGTCAAACAAATGTCAA
AGTCCCCTCTTGACACATCCTCAGATACTGCCAGCTACACAGGATATTTTGAAGGCACTATCTAAACACC
CACCTGTAGGGGACAATAAGCCAGTGGAACTGCTGCCCGAGAGGTCCTCTGAAGAGAGGCCCCTTGAGAA
AATCAGTGACCAGTCAGAGAGTAGTGACCTTGATGATGTCAGTACACCAAGTGGCAGTGACCTGGAAACA
ACCTCGGGCTCTGATCTGGAAAGTGACCTTGAAAGTGATAAAGAGAAATGTAAAGAAAATGGTAAAATGT
TCAAAGACAAAGTAAGCCCTCTGCAGAATCTGGCTTCGATAACTAATAAGAAAGAACACAACAATCATTC
CGTTTTCTCAGCATCTGTAGAGGAGCAAAGTGCCGTGTCAGGAGCTGTGAATGATTCTATAAAGGCTATT
GCGTCTATTGCTGAAAAATACTTTGGTTCTACAGGACTGGTGGGGCTGCAAGACAAAAAAGTTGGAGCGT
TACCTTACCCTTCCATGTTTCCCCTCCCGTTTTTTCCAGCATTCTCTCAATCAATGTACCCATTTCCTGA
TAGAGACTTGAGGTCGTTACCTTTGAAAATGGAGCCCCAATCACCAAGTGAAGTTAAGAAACTGCAGAAG
GGAAGCTCTGAGTCCCCTTTTGACCTCACCACTAAGAGAAAGGATGAGAAGCCCTTGACTTCAGGCCCCT
CGAAGCCTTCAGGAACACCAGCCACAAGCCAAGACCAGCCCCTGGATCTAAGTATGGGCAGTAGGGGTAG
AGCCAGTGGGACAAAGTTGACTGAGCCTCGAAAAAACCATGTGTTTGGGGAAAAGAAAGGAAGCAACATG
GATACTAGGCCATCTTCAGATGGCTCCTTGCAGCATGCCAGACCCACTCCCTTCTTCATGGACCCCATTT
ATAGAGTAGAGAAAAGAAAGTTAACTGACCCGCTTGAAGCTTTGAAAGAAAAATACTTGAGACCTTCTCC
AGGATTCTTGTTTCACCCGCAAATGTCAGCAATTGAGAACATGGCAGAAAAGCTGGAAAGCTTCAGCGCC
CTCAAACCTGAGGCCAGCGAGCTCCTGCAGTCCGTGCCCTCCATGTTCAGCTTCCGAGCTCCTCCCAACA
CCCTGCCAGAGAACCTGCTGCGGAAGGGGAAAGAGCGCTACACCTGCAGGTACTGTGGCAAGATATTTCC
AAGGTCTGCGAACCTAACACGGCACTTGAGAACCCACACAGGAGAGCAACCTTACAGATGCAAATACTGT
GATAGATCATTCAGCATTTCTTCCAACCTGCAGCGACATGTGCGCAACATCCACAACAAGGAGAAGCCAT
TTAAGTGTCATTTATGTGACAGATGTTTTGGTCAACAAACCAATCTTGACAGACACCTGAAGAAACATGA
GAACGGCAACATGTCTGGGACGGCAACGTCCTCGCCTCACTCAGAGCTAGAAAGCGCAGGCGCAATCCTG
GATGACAAAGAAGATGCGTACTTTACAGAGATCCGCAATTTCATCGGGAACAGCAACCATGGTAGCCAGT
CTCCTCGGAACATGGAAGAGAGGATGAATGGCAGTCACTTCAAGGATAAAAAGGCTTTGGCAACCAGCCA
AAATTCAGATTTATTGGATGATGAAGAAGTAGAAGATGAGGTGTTGTTGGATGAGGAGGATGAAGACAAT
GATATTCCTGGAAAGCCCAGAAAGGAGCTAGGGGTGACTCGTTTAGACGAGGAGATCCCGGAGGATGACT
ACGAAGAAGCTGGTGCCCTGGAGATGAGCTGTAAGGCGTCCCCGGTGAGGTATAAAGAGGAAGACTATAA
ATCTGGCCTTTCTGCTCTAGATCACATAAGGCACTTCACAGATAGCCTCAAAATGAGGGAAATGGAAGAG
AATCAATACACTGACGCTGAGCTGTCCTCCATTAGTTCTTCTCATGTGCCAGAGGAGCTTAAACAGACGT
TACACAGAAAGTCCAAATCACAGGCATATGCTATGATGTTGTCACTGTCTGACAAGGATTCCCTCCATCC
CACCTCCCACAGTTCCTCCAACGTGTGGCACAGCATGGCAAGGGCTGCAGCAGAATCCAGTGCCATCCAG
TCCATAAGCCATGTAGGCAGCGGCGTAGATTACAAGGATGACGACGATAAGTAGGCGAATTCTACCGGGT
AGGGGAGGCGCTTTTCCCAAGGCAGTCTGGAGCATGCGCTTTAGCAGCCCCGCTGGGCACTTGGCGCTAC
ACAAGTGGCCTCTGGCCTCGCACACATTCCACATCCACCGGTAGGCGCCAACCGGCTCCGTTCTTTGGTG
GCCCCTTCGCGCCACCTTCTACTCCTCCCCTAGTCAGGAAGTTCCCCCCCGCCCCGCAGCTCGCGTCGTG
CAGGACGTGACAAATGGAAGTAGCACGTCTCACTAGTACCCTCGCAGACGGACAGCGCCAGGGAGCAATG
GCAGCGCGCCGACCGCGATGGGCTGTGGCCAATAGCGGCTGCTCAGCAGGGCGCGCCGAGAGCAGCGGCC
GGGAAGGGGCGGTGCGGGAGGCGGGGTGTGGGGCGGTAGTGTGGGCCCTGTTCCTGCCCGCGCGGTGTTC
CGCATTCTGCAAGCCTCCGGAGCGCACGTCGGCAGTCGGCTCCCTCGTTGACCGAATCACCGACCTCTCT
CCCCAGGGGGATCCACCGGTCGCCACCATGGTGAGCAAGGGCGAGGAGCTGTTCACCGGGGTGGTGCCCA
TCCTGGTCGAGCTGGACGGCGACGTAAACGGCCACAAGTTCAGCGTGTCCGGCGAGGGCGAGGGCGATGC
CACCTACGGCAAGCTGACCCTGAAGTTCATCTGCACCACCGGCAAGCTGCCCGTGCCCTGGCCCACCCTC
GTGACCACCCTGACCTACGGCGTGCAGTGCTTCAGCCGCTACCCCGACCACATGAAGCAGCACGACTTCT
TCAAGTCCGCCATGCCCGAAGGCTACGTCCAGGAGCGCACCATCTTCTTCAAGGACGACGGCAACTACAA
GACCCGCGCCGAGGTGAAGTTCGAGGGCGACACCCTGGTGAACCGCATCGAGCTGAAGGGCATCGACTTC
AAGGAGGACGGCAACATCCTGGGGCACAAGCTGGAGTACAACTACAACAGCCACAACGTCTATATCATGG
CCGACAAGCAGAAGAACGGCATCAAGGTGAACTTCAAGATCCGCCACAACATCGAGGACGGCAGCGTGCA
GCTCGCCGACCACTACCAGCAGAACACCCCCATCGGCGACGGCCCCGTGCTGCTGCCCGACAACCACTAC
CTGAGCACCCAGTCCGCCCTGAGCAAAGACCCCAACGAGAAGCGCGATCACATGGTCCTGCTGGAGTTCG
TGACCGCCGCCGGGATCACTCTCGGCATGGACGAGCTGTACAAGTAAAGCGGCCGCGTCGACGGGCCCTC
GACGGGCCCGCGGAATTCGAGCTCGGTACCTTTAAGACCAATGACTTACAAGGCAGCTGTAGATCTTAGC
CACTTTTTAAAAGAAAAGAGGGGACTGGAAGGGCTAATTCACTCCCAACGAAGACAAGATATCCTTGATC
TGTGGATCTACCACACACAAGGCTACTTCCCTGATTAGCAGAACTACACACCAGGGCCAGGGGTCAGATA
TCCACTGACCTTTGGATGGTGCTACAAGCTAGTACCAGTTGAGCCAGATAAGGTAGAAGAGGCCAATAAA
GGAGAGAACACCAGCTTGTTACACCCTGTGAGCCTGCATGGGATGGATGACCCGGAGAGAGAAGTGTTAG
AGTGGAGGTTTGACAGCCGCCTAGCATTTCATCACGTGGCCCGAGAGCTGCATCCGGAGTACTTCAAGAA
CTGCTGATATCGAGCTTGCTACAAGGGACTTTCCGCTGGGGACTTTCCAGGGAGGCGTGGCCTGGGCGGG
ACTGGGGAGTGGCGAGCCCTCAGATCCTGCATATAAGCAGCTGCTTTTTGCCTGTACTGGGTCTCTCTGG
TTAGACCAGATCTGAGCCTGGGAGCTCTCTGGCTAACTAGGGAACCCACTGCTTAAGCCTCAATAAAGCT
TGCCTTGAGTGCTTCAAGTAGTGTGTGCCCGTCTGTTGTGTGACTCTGGTAACTAGAGATCCCTCAGACC
CTTTTAGTCAGTGTGGAAAATCTCTAGCAGTAGTAGTTCATGTCATCTTATTATTCAGTATTTATAACTT
GCAAAGAAATGAATATCAGAGAGTGAGAGGCCTTGACATTGCTAGCGTTTTACCGTCGACCTCTAGCTAG
AGCTTGGCGTAATCATGGTCATAGCTGTTTCCTGTGTGAAATTGTTATCCGCTCACAATTCCACACAACA
TACGAGCCGGAAGCATAAAGTGTAAAGCCTGGGGTGCCTAATGAGTGAGCTAACTCACATTAATTGCGTT
GCGCTCACTGCCCGCTTTCCAGTCGGGAAACCTGTCGTGCCAGCTGCATTAATGAATCGGCCAACGCGCG
GGGAGAGGCGGTTTGCGTATTGGGCGCTCTTCCGCTTCCTCGCTCACTGACTCGCTGCGCTCGGTCGTTC
GGCTGCGGCGAGCGGTATCAGCTCACTCAAAGGCGGTAATACGGTTATCCACAGAATCAGGGGATAACGC
AGGAAAGAACATGTGAGCAAAAGGCCAGCAAAAGGCCAGGAACCGTAAAAAGGCCGCGTTGCTGGCGTTT
TTCCATAGGCTCCGCCCCCCTGACGAGCATCACAAAAATCGACGCTCAAGTCAGAGGTGGCGAAACCCGA
CAGGACTATAAAGATACCAGGCGTTTCCCCCTGGAAGCTCCCTCGTGCGCTCTCCTGTTCCGACCCTGCC
GCTTACCGGATACCTGTCCGCCTTTCTCCCTTCGGGAAGCGTGGCGCTTTCTCATAGCTCACGCTGTAGG
TATCTCAGTTCGGTGTAGGTCGTTCGCTCCAAGCTGGGCTGTGTGCACGAACCCCCCGTTCAGCCCGACC
GCTGCGCCTTATCCGGTAACTATCGTCTTGAGTCCAACCCGGTAAGACACGACTTATCGCCACTGGCAGC
AGCCACTGGTAACAGGATTAGCAGAGCGAGGTATGTAGGCGGTGCTACAGAGTTCTTGAAGTGGTGGCCT
AACTACGGCTACACTAGAAGAACAGTATTTGGTATCTGCGCTCTGCTGAAGCCAGTTACCTTCGGAAAAA
GAGTTGGTAGCTCTTGATCCGGCAAACAAACCACCGCTGGTAGCGGTTTTTTTGTTTGCAAGCAGCAGAT
TACGCGCAGAAAAAAAGGATCTCAAGAAGATCCTTTGATCTTTTCTACGGGGTCTGACGCTCAGTGGAAC
GAAAACTCACGTTAAGGGATTTTGGTCATGAGATTATCAAAAAGGATCTTCACCTAGATCCTTTTAAATT
AAAAATGAAGTTTTAAATCAATCTAAAGTATATATGAGTAAACTTGGTCTGACAGTTACCAATGCTTAAT
CAGTGAGGCACCTATCTCAGCGATCTGTCTATTTCGTTCATCCATAGTTGCCTGACTCCCCGTCGTGTAG
ATAACTACGATACGGGAGGGCTTACCATCTGGCCCCAGTGCTGCAATGATACCGCGAGACCCACGCTCAC
CGGCTCCAGATTTATCAGCAATAAACCAGCCAGCCGGAAGGGCCGAGCGCAGAAGTGGTCCTGCAACTTT
ATCCGCCTCCATCCAGTCTATTAATTGTTGCCGGGAAGCTAGAGTAAGTAGTTCGCCAGTTAATAGTTTG
CGCAACGTTGTTGCCATTGCTACAGGCATCGTGGTGTCACGCTCGTCGTTTGGTATGGCTTCATTCAGCT
CCGGTTCCCAACGATCAAGGCGAGTTACATGATCCCCCATGTTGTGCAAAAAAGCGGTTAGCTCCTTCGG
TCCTCCGATCGTTGTCAGAAGTAAGTTGGCCGCAGTGTTATCACTCATGGTTATGGCAGCACTGCATAAT
TCTCTTACTGTCATGCCATCCGTAAGATGCTTTTCTGTGACTGGTGAGTACTCAACCAAGTCATTCTGAG
AATAGTGTATGCGGCGACCGAGTTGCTCTTGCCCGGCGTCAATACGGGATAATACCGCGCCACATAGCAG
AACTTTAAAAGTGCTCATCATTGGAAAACGTTCTTCGGGGCGAAAACTCTCAAGGATCTTACCGCTGTTG
AGATCCAGTTCGATGTAACCCACTCGTGCACCCAACTGATCTTCAGCATCTTTTACTTTCACCAGCGTTT
CTGGGTGAGCAAAAACAGGAAGGCAAAATGCCGCAAAAAAGGGAATAAGGGCGACACGGAAATGTTGAAT
ACTCATACTCTTCCTTTTTCAATATTATTGAAGCATTTATCAGGGTTATTGTCTCATGAGCGGATACATA
TTTGAATGTATTTAGAAAAATAAACAAATAGGGGTTCCGCGCACATTTCCCCGAAAAGTGCCACCTGACG
TCGACGGATCGGGAGATCAACTTGTTTATTGCAGCTTATAATGGTTACAAATAAAGCAATAGCATCACAA
ATTTCACAAATAAAGCATTTTTTTCACTGCATTCTAGTTGTGGTTTGTCCAAACTCATCAATGTATCTTA
TCATGTCTGGATCAACTGGATAACTCAAGCTAACCAAAATCATCCCAAACTTCCCACCCCATACCCTATT
ACCACTGCCAATTACCTAGTGGTTTCATTTACTCTAAACCTGTGATTCCTCTGAATTATTTTCATTTTAA
AGAAATTGTATTTGTTAAATATGTACTACAAACTTAGTAGTTTTTAAAGAAATTGTATTTGTTAAATATG
TACTACAAACTTAGTAGT
Features (pLannotate 1.2.2; 23 found; start..end, strand, type, name):
    377..634     +  LTR            5' LTR (truncated): truncated 5' long terminal repeat (LTR) from HIV-1
    681..806     +  misc_feature   HIV-1 Ψ: packaging signal of human immunodeficiency virus type 1
    790..1128    +  CDS            HIV-1 gag (fragment): gag protein from human immunodeficiency virus 1; gag
   1303..1536    +  misc_feature   RRE: The Rev response element (RRE) of HIV-1 allows for Rev-dependent mRNA export from the nucleus to the cytoplasm.
   1913..2013    +  CDS            Rev (fragment): human immunodeficiency virus 1 (HIV-1) Rev protein; rev; enhances nuclear export of unspliced and incompletely spliced viral mRNAs
   2028..2144    +  misc_feature   cPPT/CTS: central polypurine tract and central termination sequence of HIV-1
   2221..2432    +  promoter       EF-1α core promoter: core promoter for human elongation factor EF-1α
   2433..3371    +  intron         EF-1α intron A: intron upstream of the start codon of human EF-1α
   3403..6525    +  CDS            Mecom (fragment): MECOM_MOUSE - Also known as Evi1, Mds1, Prdm3 From Mus musculus (Mouse).
   6537..6561    +  CDS            3xFLAG (fragment): three tandem FLAG® epitope tags
   6781..7076    +  promoter       hPGK promoter (fragment): human phosphoglycerate kinase 1 promoter
   7098..7817    +  CDS            EGFP: the original enhanced GFP (Yang et al., 1996) mammalian codon-optimized
   7866..8264    +  CDS            nef (fragment): NEF_HV1BR - Experimental evidence at protein level: Swiss-Prot protein existence level 1. Extracellular Nef protein targets CD4(+) T-lymphocytes for apoptosis by interacting with CXCR4 surface receptors (PubMed:14990729). From Human immunodeficiency virus type 1 group M subtype B (isolate BRU/LAI) (HIV-1).
   8312..8569    +  LTR            5' LTR (truncated): truncated 5' long terminal repeat (LTR) from HIV-1
   8720..8742    -  protein_bind   lac operator (fragment): The lac repressor binds to the lac operator to inhibit transcription in E. coli. This inhibition can be relieved by adding lactose or isopropyl-β-D-thiogalactopyranoside (IPTG). lac repressor encoded by lacI
   8746..8776    -  promoter       lac promoter: promoter for the E. coli lac operon
   8791..8812    -  protein_bind   CAP binding site: CAP binding activates transcription in the presence of cAMP. E. coli catabolite activator protein
   8825..8917    -  CDS            lacI (fragment): lac repressor; lacI; The lac repressor binds to the lac operator to inhibit transcription in E. coli. This inhibition can be relieved by adding lactose or isopropyl-β-D-thiogalactopyranoside (IPTG).
   9100..9685    -  rep_origin     ori: high-copy-number ColE1/pMB1/pBR322/pUC origin of replication
   9856..10716   -  CDS            AmpR: β-lactamase; bla; confers resistance to ampicillin, carbenicillin, and related antibiotics
  10717..10821   -  promoter       AmpR promoter: bla
  10869..11003   +  polyA_signal   SV40 poly(A) signal: SV40 polyadenylation signal
  11218..329     +  CDS            nef (fragment) (across the origin): NEF_HV1BR - Experimental evidence at protein level: Swiss-Prot protein existence level 1. Extracellular Nef protein targets CD4(+) T-lymphocytes for apoptosis by interacting with CXCR4 surface receptors (PubMed:14990729). From Human immunodeficiency virus type 1 group M subtype B (isolate BRU/LAI) (HIV-1).
