>Addgene plasmid #101866 | pKAM-E-Flag-GFP | addgene full sequence | sequence record 211119 | Addgene NGS Result
GGGGGGAGGGGTCGGCAATTGAACCGGTGCCTAGAGAAGGTGGCGCGGGGTAAACTGGGAAAGTGATGTC
GTGTACTGGCTCCGCCTTTTTCCCGAGGGTGGGGGAGAACCGTATATAAGTGCAGTAGTCGCCGTGAACG
TTCTTTTTCGCAACGGGTTTGCCGCCAGAACACAGGTAAGTGCCGTGTGTGGTTCCCGCGGGCCTGGCCT
CTTTACGGGTTATGGCCCTTGCGTGCCTTGAATTACTTCCACCTGGCTGCAGTACGTGATTCTTGATCCC
GAGCTTCGGGTTGGAAGTGGGTGGGAGAGTTCGAGGCCTTGCGCTTAAGGAGCCCCTTCGCCTCGTGCTT
GAGTTGAGGCCTGGCCTGGGCGCTGGGGCCGCCGCGTGCGAATCTGGTGGCACCTTCGCGCCTGTCTCGC
TGCTTTCGATAAGTCTCTAGCCATTTAAAATTTTTGATGACCTGCTGCGACGCTTTTTTTCTGGCAAGAT
AGTCTTGTAAATGCGGGCCAAGATCTGCACACTGGTATTTCGGTTTTTGGGGCCGCGGGCGGCGACGGGG
CCCGTGCGTCCCAGCGCACATGTTCGGCGAGGCGGGGCCTGCGAGCGCGGCCACCGAGAATCGGACGGGG
GTAGTCTCAAGCTGGCCGGCCTGCTCTGGTGCCTGGCCTCGCGCCGCCGTGTATCGCCCCGCCCTGGGCG
GCAAGGCTGGCCCGGTCGGCACCAGTTGCGTGAGCGGAAAGATGGCCGCTTCCCGGCCCTGCTGCAGGGA
GCTCAAAATGGAGGACGCGGCGCTCGGGAGAGCGGGCGGGTGAGTCACCCACACAAAGGAAAAGGGCCTT
TCCGTCCTCAGCCGTCGCTTCATGTGACTCCACGGAGTACCGGGCGCCGTCCAGGCACCTCGATTAGTTC
TCGAGCTTTTGGAGTACGTCGTCTTTAGGTTGGGGGGAGGGGTTTTATGCGATGGAGTTTCCCCACACTG
AGTGGGTGGAGACTGAAGTTAGGCCAGCTTGGCACTTGATGTAATTCTCCTTGGAATTTGCCCTTTTTGA
GTTTGGATCTTGGTTCATTCTCAAGCCTCAGACAGTGGTTCAAAGTTTTTTTCTTCCATTTCAGGTGTCG
TGAGGATCCCAGCATGAGATCCAAAAAGAGTGAAGAGGACCCGCACGAACCCATGGCGCCTGACATCCAC
GAAGAACGGCAGCACCGCTGTGAGGACTGTGACCAGCTCTTTGAATCCAAGGCAGAGCTAGCCGATCACC
AGAAGTTCCCATGCAGCACACCTCACTCGGCCTTCTCCATGGTGGAGGAGGACTTGCAACAAAACCTGGA
GAGTGAGAGCGATCTCCGAGAGATCCATGGCAACCAGGACTGTAAGGAATGTGACCGAGTTTTCCCCGAT
CTGCAAAGCTTGGAGAAGCACATGCTGTCACATACTGAGGAGAGGGAATACAAGTGTGATCAGTGTCCCA
AGGCATTTAACTGGAAGTCCAATTTAATTCGCCACCAGATGTCACATGACAGTGGAAAGCACTATGAGTG
TGAAAACTGTGCCAAGGTTTTCACGGACCCTAGCAACCTTCAGCGACACATTCGATCTCAGCATGTTGGT
GCCCGGGCTCATGCTTGCCCCGAGTGTGGTAAAACATTTGCCACTTCGTCAGGCCTCAAACAGCACAAGC
ACATCCACAGCAGTGTGAAGCCCTTTATCTGTGAGGTCTGCCATAAATCCTATACTCAGTTTTCAAACCT
TTGTCGTCATAAGCGCATGCATGCTGATTGCAGAACCCAAATCAAGTGCAAAGACTGTGGACAAATGTTC
AGCACTACGTCTTCCTTAAATAAACACAGGAGGTTTTGTGAGGGCAAGAACCATTTTGCGGCAGGTGGAT
TTTTTGGCCAAGGCATTTCACTTCCTGGAACCCCAGCTATGGATAAAACGTCCATGGTTAATATGAGTCA
TGCCAACCCGGGCCTGGCTGACTATTTTGGCACCAATAGGCATCCTGCTGGTCTTACCTTTCCAACAGCT
CCTGGATTTTCCTTTAGCTTTCCTGGTCTGTTTCCTTCGGGCTTATACCACAGGCCTCCTTTGATACCCG
CTAGTCCTCCTGTTAAAGGATTATCAAGTACCGAACAGTCAAACAAATGTCAAAGTCCCCTCTTGACACA
TCCTCAGATACTGCCAGCTACACAGGATATTTTGAAGGCACTATCTAAACACCCACCTGTAGGGGACAAT
AAGCCAGTGGAACTGCTGCCCGAGAGGTCCTCTGAAGAGAGGCCCCTTGAGAAAATCAGTGACCAGTCAG
AGAGTAGTGACCTTGATGATGTCAGTACACCAAGTGGCAGTGACCTGGAAACAACCTCGGGCTCTGATCT
GGAAAGTGACCTTGAAAGTGATAAAGAGAAATGTAAAGAAAATGGTAAAATGTTCAAAGACAAAGTAAGC
CCTCTGCAGAATCTGGCTTCGATAACTAATAAGAAAGAACACAACAATCATTCCGTTTTCTCAGCATCTG
TAGAGGAGCAAAGTGCCGTGTCAGGAGCTGTGAATGATTCTATAAAGGCTATTGCGTCTATTGCTGAAAA
ATACTTTGGTTCTACAGGACTGGTGGGGCTGCAAGACAAAAAAGTTGGAGCGTTACCTTACCCTTCCATG
TTTCCCCTCCCGTTTTTTCCAGCATTCTCTCAATCAATGTACCCATTTCCTGATAGAGACTTGAGGTCGT
TACCTTTGAAAATGGAGCCCCAATCACCAAGTGAAGTTAAGAAACTGCAGAAGGGAAGCTCTGAGTCCCC
TTTTGACCTCACCACTAAGAGAAAGGATGAGAAGCCCTTGACTTCAGGCCCCTCGAAGCCTTCAGGAACA
CCAGCCACAAGCCAAGACCAGCCCCTGGATCTAAGTATGGGCAGTAGGGGTAGAGCCAGTGGGACAAAGT
TGACTGAGCCTCGAAAAAACCATGTGTTTGGGGAAAAGAAAGGAAGCAACATGGATACTAGGCCATCTTC
AGATGGCTCCTTGCAGCATGCCAGACCCACTCCCTTCTTCATGGACCCCATTTATAGAGTAGAGAAAAGA
AAGTTAACTGACCCGCTTGAAGCTTTGAAAGAAAAATACTTGAGACCTTCTCCAGGATTCTTGTTTCACC
CGCAAATGTCAGCAATTGAGAACATGGCAGAAAAGCTGGAAAGCTTCAGCGCCCTCAAACCTGAGGCCAG
CGAGCTCCTGCAGTCCGTGCCCTCCATGTTCAGCTTCCGAGCTCCTCCCAACACCCTGCCAGAGAACCTG
CTGCGGAAGGGGAAAGAGCGCTACACCTGCAGGTACTGTGGCAAGATATTTCCAAGGTCTGCGAACCTAA
CACGGCACTTGAGAACCCACACAGGAGAGCAACCTTACAGATGCAAATACTGTGATAGATCATTCAGCAT
TTCTTCCAACCTGCAGCGACATGTGCGCAACATCCACAACAAGGAGAAGCCATTTAAGTGTCATTTATGT
GACAGATGTTTTGGTCAACAAACCAATCTTGACAGACACCTGAAGAAACATGAGAACGGCAACATGTCTG
GGACGGCAACGTCCTCGCCTCACTCAGAGCTAGAAAGCGCAGGCGCAATCCTGGATGACAAAGAAGATGC
GTACTTTACAGAGATCCGCAATTTCATCGGGAACAGCAACCATGGTAGCCAGTCTCCTCGGAACATGGAA
GAGAGGATGAATGGCAGTCACTTCAAGGATAAAAAGGCTTTGGCAACCAGCCAAAATTCAGATTTATTGG
ATGATGAAGAAGTAGAAGATGAGGTGTTGTTGGATGAGGAGGATGAAGACAATGATATTCCTGGAAAGCC
CAGAAAGGAGCTAGGGGTGACTCGTTTAGACGAGGAGATCCCGGAGGATGACTACGAAGAAGCTGGTGCC
CTGGAGATGAGCTGTAAGGCGTCCCCGGTGAGGTATAAAGAGGAAGACTATAAATCTGGCCTTTCTGCTC
TAGATCACATAAGGCACTTCACAGATAGCCTCAAAATGAGGGAAATGGAAGAGAATCAATACACTGACGC
TGAGCTGTCCTCCATTAGTTCTTCTCATGTGCCAGAGGAGCTTAAACAGACGTTACACAGAAAGTCCAAA
TCACAGGCATATGCTATGATGTTGTCACTGTCTGACAAGGATTCCCTCCATCCCACCTCCCACAGTTCCT
CCAACGTGTGGCACAGCATGGCAAGGGCTGCAGCAGAATCCAGTGCCATCCAGTCCATAAGCCATGTAGG
CAGCGGCGTAGATTACAAGGATGACGACGATAAGTAGGCGAATTCTACCGGGTAGGGGAGGCGCTTTTCC
CAAGGCAGTCTGGAGCATGCGCTTTAGCAGCCCCGCTGGGCACTTGGCGCTACACAAGTGGCCTCTGGCC
TCGCACACATTCCACATCCACCGGTAGGCGCCAACCGGCTCCGTTCTTTGGTGGCCCCTTCGCGCCACCT
TCTACTCCTCCCCTAGTCAGGAAGTTCCCCCCCGCCCCGCAGCTCGCGTCGTGCAGGACGTGACAAATGG
AAGTAGCACGTCTCACTAGTACCCTCGCAGACGGACAGCGCCAGGGAGCAATGGCAGCGCGCCGACCGCG
ATGGGCTGTGGCCAATAGCGGCTGCTCAGCAGGGCGCGCCGAGAGCAGCGGCCGGGAAGGGGCGGTGCGG
GAGGCGGGGTGTGGGGCGGTAGTGTGGGCCCTGTTCCTGCCCGCGCGGTGTTCCGCATTCTGCAAGCCTC
CGGAGCGCACGTCGGCAGTCGGCTCCCTCGTTGACCGAATCACCGACCTCTCTCCCCAGGGGGATCCACC
GGTCGCCACCATGGTGAGCAAGGGCGAGGAGCTGTTCACCGGGGTGGTGCCCATCCTGGTCGAGCTGGAC
GGCGACGTAAACGGCCACAAGTTCAGCGTGTCCGGCGAGGGCGAGGGCGATGCCACCTACGGCAAGCTGA
CCCTGAAGTTCATCTGCACCACCGGCAAGCTGCCCGTGCCCTGGCCCACCCTCGTGACCACCCTGACCTA
CGGCGTGCAGTGCTTCAGCCGCTACCCCGACCACATGAAGCAGCACGACTTCTTCAAGTCCGCCATGCCC
GAAGGCTACGTCCAGGAGCGCACCATCTTCTTCAAGGACGACGGCAACTACAAGACCCGCGCCGAGGTGA
AGTTCGAGGGCGACACCCTGGTGAACCGCATCGAGCTGAAGGGCATCGACTTCAAGGAGGACGGCAACAT
CCTGGGGCACAAGCTGGAGTACAACTACAACAGCCACAACGTCTATATCATGGCCGACAAGCAGAAGAAC
GGCATCAAGGTGAACTTCAAGATCCGCCACAACATCGAGGACGGCAGCGTGCAGCTCGCCGACCACTACC
AGCAGAACACCCCCATCGGCGACGGCCCCGTGCTGCTGCCCGACAACCACTACCTGAGCACCCAGTCCGC
CCTGAGCAAAGACCCCAACGAGAAGCGCGATCACATGGTCCTGCTGGAGTTCGTGACCGCCGCCGGGATC
ACTCTCGGCATGGACGAGCTGTACAAGTAAAGCGGCCGCGTCGACGGGCCCTCGACGGGCCCGCGGAATT
CGAGCTCGGTACCTTTAAGACCAATGACTTACAAGGCAGCTGTAGATCTTAGCCACTTTTTAAAAGAAAA
GAGGGGACTGGAAGGGCTAATTCACTCCCAACGAAGACAAGATATCCTTGATCTGTGGATCTACCACACA
CAAGGCTACTTCCCTGATTAGCAGAACTACACACCAGGGCCAGGGGTCAGATATCCACTGACCTTTGGAT
GGTGCTACAAGCTAGTACCAGTTGAGCCAGATAAGGTAGAAGAGGCCAATAAAGGAGAGAACACCAGCTT
GTTACACCCTGTGAGCCTGCATGGGATGGATGACCCGGAGAGAGAAGTGTTAGAGTGGAGGTTTGACAGC
CGCCTAGCATTTCATCACGTGGCCCGAGAGCTGCATCCGGAGTACTTCAAGAACTGCTGATATCGAGCTT
GCTACAAGGGACTTTCCGCTGGGGACTTTCCAGGGAGGCGTGGCCTGGGCGGGACTGGGGAGTGGCGAGC
CCTCAGATCCTGCATATAAGCAGCTGCTTTTTGCCTGTACTGGGTCTCTCTGGTTAGACCAGATCTGAGC
CTGGGAGCTCTCTGGCTAACTAGGGAACCCACTGCTTAAGCCTCAATAAAGCTTGCCTTGAGTGCTTCAA
GTAGTGTGTGCCCGTCTGTTGTGTGACTCTGGTAACTAGAGATCCCTCAGACCCTTTTAGTCAGTGTGGA
AAATCTCTAGCAGTAGTAGTTCATGTCATCTTATTATTCAGTATTTATAACTTGCAAAGAAATGAATATC
AGAGAGTGAGAGGCCTTGACATTGCTAGCGTTTACCGTCGACCTCTAGCTAGAGCTTGGCGTAATCATGG
TCATAGCTGTTTCCTGTGTGAAATTGTTATCCGCTCACAATTCCACACAACATACGAGCCGGAAGCATAA
AGTGTAAAGCCTGGGGTGCCTAATGAGTGAGCTAACTCACATTAATTGCGTTGCGCTCACTGCCCGCTTT
CCAGTCGGGAAACCTGTCGTGCCAGCTGCATTAATGAATCGGCCAACGCGCGGGGAGAGGCGGTTTGCGT
ATTGGGCGCTCTTCCGCTTCCTCGCTCACTGACTCGCTGCGCTCGGTCGTTCGGCTGCGGCGAGCGGTAT
CAGCTCACTCAAAGGCGGTAATACGGTTATCCACAGAATCAGGGGATAACGCAGGAAAGAACATGTGAGC
AAAAGGCCAGCAAAAGGCCAGGAACCGTAAAAAGGCCGCGTTGCTGGCGTTTTTCCATAGGCTCCGCCCC
CCTGACGAGCATCACAAAAATCGACGCTCAAGTCAGAGGTGGCGAAACCCGACAGGACTATAAAGATACC
AGGCGTTTCCCCCTGGAAGCTCCCTCGTGCGCTCTCCTGTTCCGACCCTGCCGCTTACCGGATACCTGTC
CGCCTTTCTCCCTTCGGGAAGCGTGGCGCTTTCTCATAGCTCACGCTGTAGGTATCTCAGTTCGGTGTAG
GTCGTTCGCTCCAAGCTGGGCTGTGTGCACGAACCCCCCGTTCAGCCCGACCGCTGCGCCTTATCCGGTA
ACTATCGTCTTGAGTCCAACCCGGTAAGACACGACTTATCGCCACTGGCAGCAGCCACTGGTAACAGGAT
TAGCAGAGCGAGGTATGTAGGCGGTGCTACAGAGTTCTTGAAGTGGTGGCCTAACTACGGCTACACTAGA
AGAACAGTATTTGGTATCTGCGCTCTGCTGAAGCCAGTTACCTTCGGAAAAAGAGTTGGTAGCTCTTGAT
CCGGCAAACAAACCACCGCTGGTAGCGGTGGTTTTTTTGTTTGCAAGCAGCAGATTACGCGCAGAAAAAA
AGGATCTCAAGAAGATCCTTTGATCTTTTCTACGGGGTCTGACGCTCAGTGGAACGAAAACTCACGTTAA
GGGATTTTGGTCATGAGATTATCAAAAAGGATCTTCACCTAGATCCTTTTAAATTAAAAATGAAGTTTTA
AATCAATCTAAAGTATATATGAGTAAACTTGGTCTGACAGTTACCAATGCTTAATCAGTGAGGCACCTAT
CTCAGCGATCTGTCTATTTCGTTCATCCATAGTTGCCTGACTCCCCGTCGTGTAGATAACTACGATACGG
GAGGGCTTACCATCTGGCCCCAGTGCTGCAATGATACCGCGAGACCCACGCTCACCGGCTCCAGATTTAT
CAGCAATAAACCAGCCAGCCGGAAGGGCCGAGCGCAGAAGTGGTCCTGCAACTTTATCCGCCTCCATCCA
GTCTATTAATTGTTGCCGGGAAGCTAGAGTAAGTAGTTCGCCAGTTAATAGTTTGCGCAACGTTGTTGCC
ATTGCTACAGGCATCGTGGTGTCACGCTCGTCGTTTGGTATGGCTTCATTCAGCTCCGGTTCCCAACGAT
CAAGGCGAGTTACATGATCCCCCATGTTGTGCAAAAAAGCGGTTAGCTCCTTCGGTCCTCCGATCGTTGT
CAGAAGTAAGTTGGCCGCAGTGTTATCACTCATGGTTATGGCAGCACTGCATAATTCTCTTACTGTCATG
CCATCCGTAAGATGCTTTTCTGTGACTGGTGAGTACTCAACCAAGTCATTCTGAGAATAGTGTATGCGGC
GACCGAGTTGCTCTTGCCCGGCGTCAATACGGGATAATACCGCGCCACATAGCAGAACTTTAAAAGTGCT
CATCATTGGAAAACGTTCTTCGGGGCGAAAACTCTCAAGGATCTTACCGCTGTTGAGATCCAGTTCGATG
TAACCCACTCGTGCACCCAACTGATCTTCAGCATCTTTTACTTTCACCAGCGTTTCTGGGTGAGCAAAAA
CAGGAAGGCAAAATGCCGCAAAAAAGGGAATAAGGGCGACACGGAAATGTTGAATACTCATACTCTTCCT
TTTTCAATATTATTGAAGCATTTATCAGGGTTATTGTCTCATGAGCGGATACATATTTGAATGTATTTAG
AAAAATAAACAAATAGGGGTTCCGCGCACATTTCCCCGAAAAGTGCCACCTGACGTCGACGGATCGGGAG
ATCAACTTGTTTATTGCAGCTTATAATGGTTACAAATAAAGCAATAGCATCACAAATTTCACAAATAAAG
CATTTTTTTCACTGCATTCTAGTTGTGGTTTGTCCAAACTCATCAATGTATCTTATCATGTCTGGATCAA
CTGGATAACTCAAGCTAACCAAAATCATCCCAAACTTCCCACCCCATACCCTATTACCACTGCCAATTAC
CTGTGGTTTCATTTACTCTAAACCTGTGATTCCTCTGAATTATTTTCATTTTAAAGAAATTGTATTTGTT
AAATATGTACTACAAACTTAGTAGTTGGAAGGGCTAATTCACTCCCAAAGAAGACAAGATATCCTTGATC
TGTGGATCTACCACACACAAGGCTACTTCCCTGATTAGCAGAACTACACACCAGGGCCAGGGGTCAGATA
TCCACTGACCTTTGGATGGTGCTACAAGCTAGTACCAGTTGAGCCAGATAAGGTAGAAGAGGCCAATAAA
GGAGAGAACACCAGCTTGTTACACCCTGTGAGCCTGCATGGGATGGATGACCCGGAGAGAGAAGTGTTAG
AGTGGAGGTTTGACAGCCGCCTAGCATTTCATCACGTGGCCCGAGAGCTGCATCCGGAGTACTTCAAGAA
CTGCTGATATCGAGCTTGCTACAAGGGACTTTCCGCTGGGGACTTTCCAGGGAGGCGTGGCCTGGGCGGG
ACTGGGGAGTGGCGAGCCCTCAGATCCTGCATATAAGCAGCTGCTTTTTGCCTGTACTGGGTCTCTCTGG
TTAGACCAGATCTGAGCCTGGGAGCTCTCTGGCTAACTAGGGAACCCACTGCTTAAGCCTCAATAAAGCT
TGCCTTGAGTGCTTCAAGTAGTGTGTGCCCGTCTGTTGTGTGACTCTGGTAACTAGAGATCCCTCAGACC
CTTTTAGTCAGTGTGGAAAATCTCTAGCAGTGGCGCCCGAACAGGGACTTGAAAGCGAAAGGGAAACCAG
AGGAGCTCTCTCGACGCAGGACTCGGCTTGCTGAAGCGCGCACGGCAAGAGGCGAGGGGCGGCGACTGGT
GAGTACGCCAAAAATTTTGACTAGCGGAGGCTAGAAGGAGAGAGATGGGTGCGAGAGCGTCAGTATTAAG
CGGGGGAGAATTAGATCGCGATGGGAAAAAATTCGGTTAAGGCCAGGGGGAAAGAAAAAATATAAATTAA
AACATATAGTATGGGCAAGCAGGGAGCTAGAACGATTCGCAGTTAATCCTGGCCTGTTAGAAACATCAGA
AGGCTGTAGACAAATACTGGGACAGCTACAACCATCCCTTCAGACAGGATCAGAAGAACTTAGATCATTA
TATAATACAGTAGCAACCCTCTATTGTGTGCATCAAAGGATAGAGATAAAAGACACCAAGGAAGCTTTAG
ACAAGATAGAGGAAGAGCAAAACAAAAGTAAGACCACCGCACAGCAAGCGGCCGGCCGCTGATCTTCAGA
CCTGGAGGAGGAGATATGAGGGACAATTGGAGAAGTGAATTATATAAATATAAAGTAGTAAAAATTGAAC
CATTAGGAGTAGCACCCACCAAGGCAAAGAGAAGAGTGGTGCAGAGAGAAAAAAGAGCAGTGGGAATAGG
AGCTTTGTTCCTTGGGTTCTTGGGAGCAGCAGGAAGCACTATGGGCGCAGCGTCAATGACGCTGACGGTA
CAGGCCAGACAATTATTGTCTGGTATAGTGCAGCAGCAGAACAATTTGCTGAGGGCTATTGAGGCGCAAC
AGCATCTGTTGCAACTCACAGTCTGGGGCATCAAGCAGCTCCAGGCAAGAATCCTGGCTGTGGAAAGATA
CCTAAAGGATCAACAGCTCCTGGGGATTTGGGGTTGCTCTGGAAAACTCATTTGCACCACTGCTGTGCCT
TGGAATGCTAGTTGGAGTAATAAATCTCTGGAACAGATTTGGAATCACACGACCTGGATGGAGTGGGACA
GAGAAATTAACAATTACACAAGCTTAATACACTCCTTAATTGAAGAATCGCAAAACCAGCAAGAAAAGAA
TGAACAAGAATTATTGGAATTAGATAAATGGGCAAGTTTGTGGAATTGGTTTAACATAACAAATTGGCTG
TGGTATATAAAATTATTCATAATGATAGTAGGAGGCTTGGTAGGTTTAAGAATAGTTTTTGCTGTACTTT
CTATAGTGAATAGAGTTAGGCAGGGATATTCACCATTATCGTTTCAGACCCACCTCCCAACCCCGAGGGG
ACCCGACAGGCCCGAAGGAATAGAAGAAGAAGGTGGAGAGAGAGACAGAGACAGATCCATTCGATTAGTG
AACGGATCTCGACGGTATCGCCTTTAAAAGAAAAGGGGGGATTGGGGGGTACAGTGCAGGGGAAAGAATA
GTAGACATAATAGCAACAGACATACAAACTAAAGAATTACAAAAACAAATTACAAAAATTCAAAATTTTC
GGGTTTATTACAGGGACAGCAGAGATCCAGTTTATCGATGAGGCCCTTTCGTCTTCACTCGAGGTGCCCG
TCAGTGGGCAGAGCGCACATCGCCCACAGTCCCCGAGAAGTT
Features (pLannotate 1.2.2; 23 found; start..end, strand, type, name):
    176..1114    +  intron         EF-1α intron A: intron upstream of the start codon of human EF-1α
   1146..4268    +  CDS            Mecom (fragment): MECOM_MOUSE - Also known as Evi1, Mds1, Prdm3 From Mus musculus (Mouse).
   4280..4304    +  CDS            3xFLAG (fragment): three tandem FLAG® epitope tags
   4524..4819    +  promoter       hPGK promoter (fragment): human phosphoglycerate kinase 1 promoter
   4841..5560    +  CDS            EGFP: the original enhanced GFP (Yang et al., 1996) mammalian codon-optimized
   5609..6007    +  CDS            nef (fragment): NEF_HV1BR - Experimental evidence at protein level: Swiss-Prot protein existence level 1. Extracellular Nef protein targets CD4(+) T-lymphocytes for apoptosis by interacting with CXCR4 surface receptors (PubMed:14990729). From Human immunodeficiency virus type 1 group M subtype B (isolate BRU/LAI) (HIV-1).
   6055..6312    +  LTR            5' LTR (truncated): truncated 5' long terminal repeat (LTR) from HIV-1
   6462..6484    -  protein_bind   lac operator (fragment): The lac repressor binds to the lac operator to inhibit transcription in E. coli. This inhibition can be relieved by adding lactose or isopropyl-β-D-thiogalactopyranoside (IPTG). lac repressor encoded by lacI
   6488..6518    -  promoter       lac promoter: promoter for the E. coli lac operon
   6533..6554    -  protein_bind   CAP binding site: CAP binding activates transcription in the presence of cAMP. E. coli catabolite activator protein
   6567..6659    -  CDS            lacI (fragment): lac repressor; lacI; The lac repressor binds to the lac operator to inhibit transcription in E. coli. This inhibition can be relieved by adding lactose or isopropyl-β-D-thiogalactopyranoside (IPTG).
   6842..7430    -  rep_origin     ori: high-copy-number ColE1/pMB1/pBR322/pUC origin of replication
   7601..8461    -  CDS            AmpR: β-lactamase; bla; confers resistance to ampicillin, carbenicillin, and related antibiotics
   8462..8566    -  promoter       AmpR promoter: bla
   8614..8748    +  polyA_signal   SV40 poly(A) signal: SV40 polyadenylation signal
   8915..9244    +  CDS            nef (fragment): NEF_HV1BR - Experimental evidence at protein level: Swiss-Prot protein existence level 1. Extracellular Nef protein targets CD4(+) T-lymphocytes for apoptosis by interacting with CXCR4 surface receptors (PubMed:14990729). From Human immunodeficiency virus type 1 group M subtype B (isolate BRU/LAI) (HIV-1).
   9292..9549    +  LTR            5' LTR (truncated): truncated 5' long terminal repeat (LTR) from HIV-1
   9596..9721    +  misc_feature   HIV-1 Ψ: packaging signal of human immunodeficiency virus type 1
   9705..10043   +  CDS            HIV-1 gag (fragment): gag protein from human immunodeficiency virus 1; gag
  10218..10451   +  misc_feature   RRE: The Rev response element (RRE) of HIV-1 allows for Rev-dependent mRNA export from the nucleus to the cytoplasm.
  10828..10928   +  CDS            Rev (fragment): human immunodeficiency virus 1 (HIV-1) Rev protein; rev; enhances nuclear export of unspliced and incompletely spliced viral mRNAs
  10943..11058   +  misc_feature   cPPT/CTS: central polypurine tract and central termination sequence of HIV-1 (lacking the first T)
  11136..175     +  promoter       EF-1α core promoter (across the origin): core promoter for human elongation factor EF-1α
