[The description below was written by a language model from this plasmid's Addgene catalogue record and pLannotate feature annotations shown in this document.]
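Description:
pKAM-E-Flag-GFP is an HIV-1-based lentiviral transfer plasmid for mammalian expression, built on the pLV-EF1a-PGK-GFP backbone and about 11.2 kb in size. It is propagated in E. coli through a high-copy ColE1/pUC-type origin and selected with ampicillin via the bla gene. Remnants of the lac promoter/operator region and a lacI fragment are carried over from the cloning backbone. The viral portion is bounded by two annotated HIV-1 LTR segments, each preceded by a nef-derived fragment. It contains the Ψ packaging signal with an adjoining gag fragment, the Rev response element for Rev-dependent nuclear export of the genomic RNA, and the cPPT/CTS, which aids nuclear import of the reverse-transcribed genome. No WPRE is annotated. An SV40 polyadenylation signal lies in the backbone outside the LTR-flanked region.

The payload consists of two independent expression units. The human EF-1α core promoter with its intron A drives mouse Evi-1 (Mecom), an insert of roughly 3.2 kb that carries a C-terminal Flag epitope. The annotation software matches this tag only as a short fragment of a 3xFLAG sequence, which is consistent with a single Flag tag. Downstream, a human PGK promoter fragment drives EGFP. Transduced cells are therefore marked by fluorescence independently of Evi-1, without a fusion or an IRES linkage. The construct is used to deliver epitope-tagged Evi-1 stably into mammalian cells, with GFP allowing transduced cells to be tracked or sorted and the Flag tag allowing the protein to be detected or pulled down. The depositor sequence and the repository's sequencing result differ slightly in length and start coordinate, but they show the same set and order of features.
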