Addgene plasmid #101866: pKAM-E-Flag-GFP
Purpose: Lentiviral Evi-1-Flag with GFP marker
Depositing lab: Archibald Perkins. Depositing organization: University of Rochester Medical Center.
Backbone
  Vector backbone: pLV-EF1a-PGK-GFP
  Total vector size (bp): 11218
  Vector type: Mammalian Expression, Lentiviral
Growth in bacteria
  Bacterial resistance: Ampicillin, 100 μg/mL
  Growth temperature: 37°C
  Growth strain: NEB Stable
  Copy number: Unknown
Gene/Insert
  Gene/Insert name: Evi-1 (alt name: Mecom)
  Species: M. musculus (mouse)
  Insert size (bp): 3165
  Entrez Gene: Mecom (a.k.a. D630039M04Rik, Evi-1, Evi1, Jbo, Mds, Mds1, Mds1-Evi1, Prdm3, Znfpr1b1)
  Tag / fusion protein: Flag (C terminal on insert)
Terms and licenses: Academic/Nonprofit Terms; Industry Terms: Not Available to Industry
How to cite: pKAM-E-Flag-GFP was a gift from Archibald Perkins (Addgene plasmid # 101866 ; http://n2t.net/addgene:101866 ; RRID:Addgene_101866)
